Addgene plasmid #242207: pGMF3
Purpose: (Empty Backbone) L2 binary T-DNA backbone, suitable for plant transformation.
Depositing lab: Kate Creasey Krainer. Depositing organization: Grow More Foundation. Publication: Developing a Molecular Toolkit to ENABLE all to apply CRISPR/Cas9-based Gene Editing in planta. Abate BA, Hahn F, Chirivì D, Betti C, Fornara F, Molloy MC, Creasey Krainer KM. bioRxiv 2025.11.09.687425 10.1101/2025.11.09.687425.
Backbone
  Vector backbone: pICSL4723
  Vector type: Plant Expression, Synthetic Biology
Growth in bacteria
  Bacterial resistance: Kanamycin, 50 μg/mL
  Growth temperature: 37°C
  Growth strain: DH5alpha
  Copy number: High Copy
Resource information
  A portion of this plasmid was derived from a plasmid made by: Adapted from pICSL4723 (Mark Youles, the Sainsbury Lab)
Terms and licenses: Academic/Nonprofit Terms; Industry Terms: Not Available to Industry
Depositor comments: More information on https://www.growmorefoundation.org/enable-crispr-kits Please note: This plasmid contains a C nucleotide deletion at P302 in dxs E.coli causing a frameshift and early termination. This deletion does not impact plasmid function.
How to cite: pGMF3 was a gift from Kate Creasey Krainer (Addgene plasmid # 242207 ; http://n2t.net/addgene:242207 ; RRID:Addgene_242207)
