[The description below was written by a language model from this plasmid's Addgene catalogue record and pLannotate feature annotations shown in this document.]
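Description:
pGMF3 is an empty Level 2 binary T-DNA backbone for plant transformation, adapted from pICSL4723 and classed as a plant expression and synthetic biology vector. It forms part of a toolkit for CRISPR/Cas9 gene editing in plants. The 12.8 kb plasmid carries two replication systems. A high-copy ColE1/pUC-type origin maintains it in E. coli. The pVS1 module (oriV, RepA and the StaA stability protein) allows stable replication in Agrobacterium. In bacteria it is selected with kanamycin through an aphA-3 aminoglycoside phosphotransferase gene driven by the bla (AmpR) promoter.

Nopaline C58-type left and right border repeats define the T-DNA. On the circular map, the region between them is filled by a bacterial carotenoid biosynthesis operon rather than by plant cargo. The operon combines Pantoea ananatis crtB, crtI, crtY and crtE with Paracoccus crtW, and also includes the E. coli isoprenoid precursor genes dxs and idi. Together these enzymes would convert central metabolites through GGPP, phytoene, lycopene and beta-carotene to the pigment canthaxanthin. The record does not say what the cassette is for. In "L2" modular cloning acceptors of this kind, such a cassette typically serves as a visual dropout marker, which assembled multigene constructs replace so that correct colonies lose their colour. The annotation shows no promoter for the operon, no cloning sites and no plant selectable marker, so any plant marker would presumably come with the inserted modules.

The depositor notes a single-nucleotide deletion in dxs that causes a frameshift and early termination. This explains why dxs appears as two overlapping fragments in the feature table, and the deletion is reported not to affect plasmid function.
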