Features (pLannotate 1.2.2; 16 found; start..end, strand, type, name):
    262..1188    +  CDS            crtB: CRTB_PANAN - Experimental evidence at protein level: Swiss-Prot protein existence level 1. Involved in the biosynthesis of carotenoids. Catalyzes the condensation of two molecules of geranylgeranyl diphosphate (GGPP) to give prephytoene diphosphate (PPPP) and the subsequent rearrangement of the cyclopropylcarbinyl intermediate to yield the 15-cis-phytoene isomer. From Pantoea ananas (Erwinia uredovora).
   1214..2689    +  CDS            crtI: CRTI_PANAN - Experimental evidence at protein level: Swiss-Prot protein existence level 1. Converts 15-cis-phytoene into all-trans-lycopene via the intermediary of all-trans-phytofluene, all-trans-zeta-carotene and all- trans-neurosporene, by the introduction of four double bonds. From Pantoea ananas (Erwinia uredovora).
   2715..3860    +  CDS            crtY: CRTY_PANAN - Experimental evidence at protein level: Swiss-Prot protein existence level 1. Catalyzes the double cyclization reaction which converts lycopene to beta-carotene. From Pantoea ananas (Erwinia uredovora).
   3886..4788    +  CDS            dxs (fragment): DXS_ECOLI - Also known as yajP. Experimental evidence at protein level: Swiss-Prot protein existence level 1. Catalyzes the acyloin condensation reaction between C atoms 2 and 3 of pyruvate and glyceraldehyde 3-phosphate to yield 1-deoxy-D- xylulose-5-phosphate (DXP). From Escherichia coli (strain K12).
   4761..5744    +  CDS            dxs (fragment): DXS_ECOLI - Also known as yajP. Experimental evidence at protein level: Swiss-Prot protein existence level 1. Catalyzes the acyloin condensation reaction between C atoms 2 and 3 of pyruvate and glyceraldehyde 3-phosphate to yield 1-deoxy-D- xylulose-5-phosphate (DXP). From Escherichia coli (strain K12).
   5770..6495    +  CDS            crtW: CRTW_PARSN - Protein predicted: Swiss-Prot protein existence level 4. Converts beta-carotene to canthaxanthin via echinenone. From Paracoccus sp. (strain N81106 / MBIC 01143) (Agrobacterium aurantiacum).
   6521..7066    +  CDS            idi: IDI_ECOLI - Also known as ygfV. Experimental evidence at protein level: Swiss-Prot protein existence level 1. Catalyzes the 1,3-allylic rearrangement of the homoallylic substrate isopentenyl (IPP) to its highly electrophilic allylic isomer, dimethylallyl diphosphate (DMAPP). From Escherichia coli (strain K12).
   7092..7997    +  CDS            crtE: CRTE_PANAN - Protein inferred from homology: Swiss-Prot protein existence level 3. Catalyzes the condensation of farnesyl diphosphate (FPP) and isopentenyl diphosphate (IPP) to yield geranylgeranyl diphosphate (GGPP) needed for biosynthesis of carotenoids and diterpenes. From Pantoea ananas (Erwinia uredovora).
   8140..8164    +  misc_feature   RB T-DNA repeat: right border repeat from nopaline C58 T-DNA
   8473..9102    +  CDS            pVS1 StaA: stability protein from the Pseudomonas plasmid pVS1 (Heeb et al., 2000)
   9531..10604   +  CDS            pVS1 RepA: replication protein from the Pseudomonas plasmid pVS1 (Heeb et al., 2000)
  10670..10864   +  rep_origin     pVS1 oriV: origin of replication for the Pseudomonas plasmid pVS1 (Heeb et al., 2000)
  10926..11030   +  promoter       AmpR promoter: bla
  11031..11825   +  CDS            KanR: aminoglycoside phosphotransferase; aphA-3; confers resistance to kanamycin
  11996..12584   +  rep_origin     ori: high-copy-number ColE1/pMB1/pBR322/pUC origin of replication
  12720..12744   +  misc_feature   LB T-DNA repeat: left border repeat from nopaline C58 T-DNA
>Addgene plasmid #242207 | pGMF3 | addgene full sequence | sequence record 490164 | Addgene NGS Result
GAACACTCTGTGCCTTGTCTTCCAGTGGTATGGGGTACCGCACGGTCTGCCAATCCGACGGAGGTTTATG
AATTTTCCACCTTTTCCACAAGCTCAACTAGTATTAACGATGTGGATTTAGCAAAAAAAACCTGTAACCC
TAAATGTAAAATAACGGGTAAGCCTGCCAACCATGTTATGGCAGATTAAGCGTCTTTTTGAAGGGCACCG
CATCTTTCGCGTTGCCGTAAATGTATCCGTTTAGCAATAAGGAAATTCTTAATGAATAATCCGTCGTTAC
TCAATCATGCGGTCGAAACGATGGCAGTTGGCTCGAAAAGTTTTGCGACAGCCTCAAAGTTATTTGATGC
AAAAACCCGGCGCAGCGTACTGATGCTCTACGCCTGGTGCCGCCATTGTGACGATGTTATTGACGATCAG
ACGCTGGGCTTTCAGGCCCGGCAGCCTGCCTTACAAACGCCCGAACAACGTCTGATGCAACTTGAGATGA
AAACGCGCCAGGCCTATGCAGGATCGCAGATGCACGAACCGGCGTTTGCGGCTTTTCGGGAAGTGGCTAT
GGCTCATGATATCGCCCCGGCTTACGCGTTTGATCATCTGGAAGGCTTCGCCATGGATGTACGCGAAGCG
CAATACAGCCAACTGGATGATACGCTGCGCTATTGCTATCACGTTGCAGGCGTTGTCGGCTTGATGATGG
CGCAAATCATGGGCGTGCGGGATAACGCCACGCTGGACCGCGCCTGTGACCTTGGGCTGGCATTTCAGTT
GACCAATATTGCTCGCGATATTGTGGACGATGCGCATGCGGGCCGCTGTTATCTGCCGGCAAGCTGGCTG
GAGCATGAAGGTCTGAACAAAGAGAATTATGCGGCACCTGAAAACCGTCAGGCGCTGAGCCGTATCGCCC
GTCGTTTGGTGCAGGAAGCAGAACCTTACTATTTGTCTGCCACAGCCGGCCTGGCAGGGTTGCCCCTGCG
TTCCGCCTGGGCAATCGCTACGGCGAAGCAGGTTTACCGGAAAATAGGTGTCAAAGTTGAACAGGCCGGT
CAGCAAGCCTGGGATCAGCGGCAGTCAACGACCACGCCCGAAAAATTAACGCTGCTGCTGGCCGCCTCTG
GTCAGGCCCTTACTTCCCGGATGCGGGCTCATCCTCCCCGCCCTGCGCATCTCTGGCAGCGCCCGCTCTA
GGCTTACTATAAGGATGTTTGCAATGAAACCAACTACGGTAATTGGTGCAGGCTTCGGTGGCCTGGCACT
GGCAATTCGTCTACAAGCTGCGGGGATCCCCGTCTTACTGCTTGAACAACGTGATAAACCCGGCGGTCGG
GCTTATGTCTACGAGGATCAGGGGTTTACCTTTGATGCAGGCCCGACGGTTATCACCGATCCCAGTGCCA
TTGAAGAACTGTTTGCACTGGCAGGAAAACAGTTAAAAGAGTATGTCGAACTGCTGCCGGTTACGCCGTT
TTACCGCCTGTGTTGGGAGTCAGGGAAGGTCTTTAATTACGATAACGATCAAACCCGGCTCGAAGCGCAG
ATTCAGCAGTTTAATCCCCGCGATGTCGAAGGTTATCGTCAGTTTCTGGACTATTCACGCGCGGTGTTTA
AAGAAGGCTATCTAAAGCTCGGTACTGTCCCTTTTTTATCGTTCAGAGACATGCTTCGCGCCGCACCTCA
ACTGGCGAAACTGCAGGCATGGAGAAGCGTTTACAGTAAGGTTGCCAGTTACATCGAAGATGAACATCTG
CGCCAGGCGTTTTCTTTCCACTCGCTGTTGGTGGGCGGCAATCCCTTCGCCACCTCATCCATTTATACGT
TGATACACGCGCTGGAGCGTGAGTGGGGCGTCTGGTTTCCGCGTGGCGGCACCGGCGCATTAGTTCAGGG
GATGATAAAGCTGTTTCAGGATCTGGGTGGCGAAGTCGTGTTAAACGCCAGAGTCAGCCATATGGAAACG
ACAGGAAACAAGATTGAAGCCGTGCATTTAGAGGACGGTCGCAGGTTCCTGACGCAAGCCGTCGCGTCAA
ATGCAGATGTGGTTCATACCTATCGCGACCTGTTAAGCCAGCACCCTGCCGCGGTTAAGCAGTCCAACAA
ACTGCAGACTAAGCGCATGAGTAACTCTCTGTTTGTGCTCTATTTTGGTTTGAATCACCATCATGATCAG
CTCGCGCATCACACGGTTTGTTTCGGCCCGCGTTACCGCGAGCTGATTGACGAAATTTTTAATCATGATG
GCCTCGCAGAGGACTTCTCACTTTATCTGCACGCGCCCTGTGTCACGGATTCGTCACTGGCGCCTGAAGG
TTGCGGCAGTTACTATGTGTTGGCGCCGGTGCCGCATTTAGGCACCGCGAACCTCGACTGGACGGTTGAG
GGGCCAAAACTACGCGACCGTATTTTTGCGTACCTTGAGCAGCATTACATGCCTGGCTTACGGAGTCAGC
TGGTCACGCACCGGATGTTTACGCCGTTTGATTTTCGCGACCAGCTTAATGCCTATCATGGCTCAGCCTT
TTCTGTGGAGCCCGTTCTTACCCAGAGCGCCTGGTTTCGGCCGCATAACCGCGATAAAACCATTACTAAT
CTCTACCTGGTCGGCGCAGGCACGCATCCCGGCGCAGGCATTCCTGGCGTCATCGGCTCGGCAAAAGCGA
CAGCAGGTTTGATGCTGGAGGATCTGATATGAGCTTTTACCCAGGAGACAGAGAATGCAACCGCATTATG
ATCTGATTCTCGTGGGGGCTGGACTCGCGAATGGCCTTATCGCCCTGCGACTTCAGCAGCAGCAACCTGA
TATGCGTATTTTGCTTATCGACGCCGCACCCCAGGCGGGCGGGAATCATACGTGGTCATTTCACCACGAT
GATTTGACTGAGAGCCAACATCGTTGGATAGCTCCGCTGGTGGTTCATCACTGGCCCGACTATCAGGTAC
GCTTTCCCACACGCCGTCGTAAGCTGAACAGCGGCTACTTTTGTATTACTTCTCAGCGTTTCGCTGAGGT
TTTACAGCGACAGTTTGGCCCGCACTTGTGGATGGATACCGCGGTCGCAGAGGTTAATGCGGAATCTGTT
CGGTTGAAAAAGGGTCAGGTTATCGGTGCCCGCGCGGTGATTGACGGGCGGGGTTATGCGGCAAATTCAG
CACTGAGCGTGGGCTTCCAGGCGTTTATTGGCCAGGAATGGCGATTGAGTCACCCGCATGGTTTATCATC
TCCGATTATCATGGATGCCACGGTCGATCAGCAAAATGGTTATCGCTTCGTGTACAGCCTGCCGCTCTCG
CCGACCAGATTGTTAATTGAAGATACGCACTATATTGATAATGCGACATTAGATCCTGAATGCGCGCGGC
AAAATATTTGCGACTATGCCGCGCAACAGGGTTGGCAGCTTCAGACACTGCTGCGAGAAGAACAGGGCGC
CTTACCCATTACTCTGTCGGGCAATGCCGACGCATTCTGGCAGCAGCGCCCCCTGGCCTGTAGTGGATTA
CGTGCCGGTCTGTTCCATCCTACCACCGGCTATTCACTGCCGCTGGCGGTTGCCGTGGCCGACCGCCTGA
GTGCACTTGATGTCTTTACGTCGGCCTCAATTCACCATGCCATTACGCATTTTGCCCGCGAGCGCTGGCA
GCAGCAGGGCTTTTTCCGCATGCTGAATCGCATGCTGTTTTTAGCCGGACCCGCCGATTCACGCTGGCGG
GTTATGCAGCGTTTTTATGGTTTACCTGAAGATTTAATTGCCCGTTTTTATGCGGGAAAACTCACGCTGA
CCGATCGGCTACGTATTCTGAGCGGCAAGCCGCCTGTTCCGGTATTAGCAGCATTGCAAGCCATTATGAC
GACTCATCGTTAAGCTTCAGAGGAGGAATTAAGTAATGAGTTTTGATATTGCCAAATACCCGACCCTGGC
ACTGGTCGACTCCACCCAGGAGTTACGACTGTTGCCGAAAGAGAGTTTACCGAAACTCTGCGACGAACTG
CGCCGCTATTTACTCGACAGCGTGAGCCGTTCCAGCGGGCACTTCGCCTCCGGGCTGGGCACGGTCGAAC
TGACCGTGGCGCTGCACTATGTCTACAACACCCCGTTTGACCAATTGATTTGGGATGTGGGGCATCAGGC
TTATCCGCATAAAATTTTGACCGGACGCCGCGACAAAATCGGCACCATCCGTCAGAAAGGCGGTCTGCAC
CCGTTCCCGTGGCGCGGCGAAAGCGAATATGACGTATTAAGCGTCGGGCATTCATCAACCTCCATTAGTG
CCGGAATTGGTATTGCGGTTGCTGCCGAAAAAGAAGGCAAAAATCGCCGCACCGTCTGTGTCATTGGCGA
TGGCGCGATTACCGCAGGCATGGCGTTTGAAGCGATGAATCACGCGGGCGATATCCGTCCTGATATGCTG
GTGATTCTCAACGACAATGAAATGTCGATTTCCGAAAATGTCGGCGCGCTCAACAACCATCTGGCACAGC
TGCTTTCCGGTAAGCTTTACTCTTCACTGCGCGAAGGCGGGAAAAAAGTTTTCTCTGGCGTGCCGCCAAT
TAAAGAGCTGCTCAAACGCACCGAAGAACATATTAAAGGCATGGTAGTGCCTGGCACGTTGTTTGAGGAG
CTGGGCTTTAACTACATCGGCCCGGTGGACGGTCATGATGTGCTGGGGCTTATCACCACGCTAAAGAACA
TGCGCGACCTGAAAGGCCCGCAGTTCCTGCATATCATGACCAAAAAAGGTCGTGGTTATGAACCGGCAGA
AAAAGACCCGATCACTTTCCATGCCGTGCTAAATTTGATCCCTCCAGCGGTTGTTTGCCGAAAAGTAGCG
GCGGTTTGCCGAGCTATTCAAAAATCTTTGGCGACTGGTTGTGCGAAACGGCAGCGAAAGACAACAAGCT
GATGGCGATTACTCCGGCGATGCGTGAAGGTTCCGGCATGGTCGAGTTTTCACGTAAATTCCCGGATCGC
TACTTCGACGTGGCAATTGCCGAGCAACATGCGGTGACCTTTGCTGCGGGTCTGGCGATTGGTGGGTACA
AACCCATTGTCGCGATTTACTCCACTTTCCTGCAACGCGCCTATGATCAGGTGCTGCATGACGTGGCGAT
TCAAAAGCTTCCGGTCCTGTTCGCCATCGACCGCGCGGGCATTGTTGGTGCTGACGGTCAAACCCATCAG
GGTGCTTTTGATCTCTCTTACCTGCGCTGCATACCGGAAATGGTCATTATGACCCCGAGCGATGAAAACG
AATGTCGCCAGATGCTCTATACCGGCTATCACTATAACGATGGCCCGTCAGCGGTGCGCTACCCGCGTGG
CAACGCGGTCGGCGTGGAACTGACGCCGCTGGAAAAACTACCAATTGGCAAAGGCATTGTGAAGCGTCGT
GGCGAGAAACTGGCGATCCTTAACTTTGGTACGCTGATGCCAGAAGCGGCGAAAGTCGCCGAATCGCTGA
ACGCCACGCTGGTCGATATGCGTTTTGTGAAACCGCTTGATGAAGCGTTAATTCTGGAAATGGCCGCCAG
CCATGAAGCGCTGGTCACCGTAGAAGAAAACGCCATTATGGGCGGCGCAGGCAGCGGCGTGAACGAAGTG
CTGATGGCCCATCGTAAACCAGTACCCGTGCTGAACATTGGCCTGCCGGACTTCTTTATTCCGCAAGGAA
CTCAGGAAGAAATGCGCGCCGAACTCGGCCTCGATGCCGCTGGTATGGAAGCCAAAATCAAGGCCTGGCT
GGCATAAGCTTTGTGTGAGGAGATGTCGAATGAGCGCACATGCCCTGCCCAAGGCAGATCTGACCGCCAC
CAGCCTGATCGTATCGGGCGGCATCATCGCCGCTTGGCTGGCCCTGCATGTGCATGCGCTGTGGTTTCTG
GACGCAGCGGCGCATCCCATCCTGGCGATCGCAAATTTCCTGGGGCTGACCTGGCTGTCGGTCGGATTGT
TCATCATCGCGCATGACGCGATGCACGGGTCGGTGGTGCCGGGGCGTCCGCGCGCCAATGCGGCGATGGG
CCAGCTTGTCCTGTGGCTGTATGCCGGATTTTCGTGGCGCAAGATGATCGTCAAGCACATGGCCCATCAC
CGCCATGCCGGAACCGACGACGACCCCGATTTCGACCATGGCGGCCCGGTCCGCTGGTACGCCCGCTTCA
TCGGCACCTATTTCGGCTGGCGCGAGGGGCTGCTTCTGCCCGTCATCGTGACGGTCTATGCGCTGATCCT
TGGGGATCGCTGGATGTACGTGGTATTCTGGCCGCTGCCGTCGATCCTGGCGTCGATCCAGCTGTTCGTG
TTCGGCACCTGGCTGCCGCACCGCCCCGGCCACGACGCGTTCCCGGACCGCCACAATGCGCGGTCGTCGC
GGATCAGCGACCCCGTGTCGCTGCTGACCTGTTTTCACTTTGGCGGTTATCATCACGAACACCACCTGCA
CCCGACGGTGCCGTGGTGGCGCCTGCCCAGCACCCGCACCAAGGGCGACACCGCATAAGCTTGAGCTGAG
GAGATTTTGAATGCAAACGGAACACGTCATTTTATTGAATGCACAGGGAGTTCCCACGGGTACGCTGGAA
AAGTATGCCGCACACACGGCAGACACCCGCTTACATCTCGCGTTCTCCAGTTGGCTGTTTAATGCCAAAG
GACAATTATTAGTTACCCGCCGCGCACTGAGCAAAAAAGCATGGCCTGGCGTGTGGACTAACTCGGTTTG
TGGGCACCCACAACTGGGAGAAAGCAACGAGGACGCAGTGATCCGCCGTTGCCGTTATGAGCTTGGCGTG
GAAATTACGCCTCCTGAATCTATCTATCCTGACTTTCGCTACCGCGCCACCGATCCGAGTGGCATTGTGG
AAAATGAAGTGTGTCCGGTATTTGCCGCACGCACCACTAGTGCGTTACAGATCAATGATGATGAAGTGAT
GGATTATCAATGGTGTGATTTAGCAGATGTATTACACGGTATTGATGCAACGCCGTGGGCGTTCAGTCCG
TGGATGGTGATGCAGGCGACAAATCGCGAAGCCAGAAAACGATTATCTGCATTTACCCAGCTTAAATAAG
CTTTGCCTCAGGATTTTTGAAATGACGGTCTGCGCAAAAAAACACGTTCATCTCACTCGCGATGCTGCGG
AGCAGTTACTGGCTGATATTGATCGACGCCTTGATCAGTTATTGCCCGTGGAGGGAGAACGGGATGTTGT
GGGTGCCGCGATGCGTGAAGGTGCGCTGGCACCGGGAAAACGTATTCGCCCCATGTTGCTGTTGCTGACC
GCCCGCGATCTGGGTTGCGCTGTCAGCCATGACGGATTACTGGATTTGGCCTGTGCGGTGGAAATGGTCC
ACGCGGCTTCGCTGATCCTTGACGATATGCCCTGCATGGACGATGCGAAGCTGCGGCGCGGACGCCCTAC
CATTCATTCTCATTACGGAGAGCATGTGGCAATACTGGCGGCGGTTGCCTTGCTGAGTAAAGCCTTTGGC
GTAATTGCCGATGCAGATGGCCTCACGCCGCTGGCAAAAAATCGGGCGGTTTCTGAACTGTCAAACGCCA
TCGGCATGCAAGGATTGGTTCAGGGTCAGTTCAAGGATCTGTCTGAAGGGGATAAGCCGCGCAGCGCTGA
AGCTATTTTGATGACGAATCACTTTAAAACCAGCACGCTGTTTTGTGCCTCGATGCAGATGGCCTCGATT
GTTGCGAATGCCTCCAGCGAAGCGCGTGATTGCCTGCATCGTTTTTCACTTGATCTTGGTCAGGCATTTC
AACTGCTGGACGATTTGACCGATGGCATGACCGACACCGGTAAGGATAGCAATCAGGACGCCGGTAAATC
GACGCTGGTCAATCTGTTAGGCCCGAGGGCGGTTGAAGAACGTCTGAGACAACATCTTCAGCTTGCCAGT
GAGCATCTCTCTGCGGCCTGCCAACACGGGCACGCCACTCAACATTTTATTCAGGCCTGGTTTGACAAAA
AACTCGCTGCCGTCAGTTAAGCTTGCAAGAATTCAAGCTTGGAGTACGTTAATTAGTTGTCTGTTTTAAG
CCCCGTGCTCTCCGCCGGGGCTTTTTTATTAAAAACCACTCAAGTGGAAGACAAGGGACACGAAGTGATC
CGTTTAAACTATCAGTGTTTGACAGGATATATTGGCGGGTAAACCTAAGAGAAAAGAGCGTTTATTAGAA
TAATCGGATATTTAAAAGGGCGTGAAAAGGTTTATCCGTTCGTCCATTTGTATGTGCATGCCAACCACAG
GGTTCCCCTCGGGAGTCAGCCGTGCGGCTGCATGAAATCCTGGCCGGTTTGTCTGATGCCAAGCTGGCGG
CCTGGCCGGCCAGCTTGGCCGCTGAAGAAACCGAGCGCCGCCGTCTAAAAAGGTGATGTGTATTTGAGTA
AAACAGCTTGCGTCATGCGGTCGCTGCGTATATGATGCGATGAGTAAATAAACAAATACGCAAGGGGAAC
GCATGAAGGTTATCGCTGTACTTAACCAGAAAGGCGGGTCAGGCAAGACGACCATCGCAACCCATCTAGC
CCGCGCCCTGCAACTCGCCGGGGCCGATGTTCTGTTAGTCGATTCCGATCCCCAGGGCAGTGCCCGCGAT
TGGGCGGCCGTGCGGGAAGATCAACCGCTAACCGTTGTCGGCATCGACCGCCCGACGATTGACCGCGACG
TGAAGGCCATCGGCCGGCGCGACTTCGTAGTGATCGACGGAGCGCCCCAGGCGGCGGACTTGGCTGTGTC
CGCGATCAAGGCAGCCGACTTCGTGCTGATTCCGGTGCAGCCAAGCCCTTACGACATATGGGCCACCGCC
GACCTGGTGGAGCTGGTTAAGCAGCGCATTGAGGTCACGGATGGAAGGCTACAAGCGGCCTTTGTCGTGT
CGCGGGCGATCAAAGGCACGCGCATCGGCGGTGAGGTTGCCGAGGCGCTGGCCGGGTACGAGCTGCCCAT
TCTTGAGTCCCGTATCACGCAGCGCGTGAGCTACCCAGGCACTGCCGCCGCCGGCACAACCGTTCTTGAA
TCAGAACCCGAGGGCGACGCTGCCCGCGAGGTCCAGGCGCTGGCCGCTGAAATTAAATCAAAACTCATTT
GAGTTAATGAGGTAAAGAGAAAATGAGCAAAAGCACAAACACGCTAAGTGCCGGCCGTCCGAGCGCACGC
AGCAGCAAGGCTGCAACGTTGGCCAGCCTGGCAGACACGCCAGCCATGAAGCGGGTCAACTTTCAGTTGC
CGGCGGAGGATCACACCAAGCTGAAGATGTACGCGGTACGCCAAGGCAAGACCATTACCGAGCTGCTATC
TGAATACATCGCGCAGCTACCAGAGTAAATGAGCAAATGAATAAATGAGTAGATGAATTTTAGCGGCTAA
AGGAGGCGGCATGGAAAATCAAGAACAACCAGGCACCGACGCCGTGGAATGCCCCATGTGTGGAGGAACG
GGCGGTTGGCCAGGCGTAAGCGGCTGGGTTGTCTGCCGGCCCTGCAATGGCACTGGAACCCCCAAGCCCG
AGGAATCGGCGTGAGCGGTCGCAAACCATCCGGCCCGGTACAAATCGGCGCGGCGCTGGGTGATGACCTG
GTGGAGAAGTTGAAGGCCGCGCAGGCCGCCCAGCGGCAACGCATCGAGGCAGAAGCACGCCCCGGTGAAT
CGTGGCAAGCGGCCGCTGATCGAATCCGCAAAGAATCCCGGCAACCGCCGGCAGCCGGTGCGTCGTCGAT
TAGGAAGCCGCCCAAGGGCGACGAGCAACCAGATTTTTTCGTTCCGATGCTCTATGACGTGGGCACCCGC
GATAGTCGCAGCATCATGGACGTGGCCGTTTTCCGTCTGTCGAAGCGTGACCGACGAGCTGGCGAGGTGA
TCCGCTACGAGCTTCCAGACGGGCACGTAGAGGTTTCCGCAGGGCCGGCCGGCATGGCCAGTGTGTGGGA
TTACGACCTGGTACTGATGGCGGTTTCCCATCTAACCGAATCCATGAACCGATACCGGGAAGGGAAGGGA
GACAAGCCCGGCCGCGTGTTCCGTCCACACGTTGCGGACGTACTCAAGTTCTGCCGGCGAGCCGATGGCG
GAAAGCAGAAAGACGACCTGGTAGAAACCTGCATTCGGTTAAACACCACGCACGTTGCCATGCAGCGTAC
GAAGAAGGCCAAGAACGGCCGCCTGGTGACGGTATCCGAGGGTGAAGCCTTGATTAGCCGCTACAAGATC
GTAAAGAGCGAAACCGGGCGGCCGGAGTACATCGAGATCGAGCTAGCTGATTGGATGTACCGCGAGATTA
CAGAAGGCAAGAACCCGGACGTGCTGACGGTTCACCCCGATTACTTTTTGATCGATCCCGGCATCGGCCG
TTTTCTCTACCGCCTGGCACGCCGCGCCGCAGGCAAGGCAGAAGCCAGATGGTTGTTCAAGACGATCTAC
GAACGCAGTGGCAGCGCCGGAGAGTTCAAGAAGTTCTGTTTCACCGTGCGCAAGCTGATCGGGTCAAATG
ACCTGCCGGAGTACGATTTGAAGGAGGAGGCGGGGCAGGCTGGCCCGATCCTAGTCATGCGCTACCGCAA
CCTGATCGAGGGCGAAGCATCCGCCGGTTCCTAATGTACGGAGCAGATGCTAGGGCAAATTGCCCTAGCA
GGGGAAAAAGGTCGAAAAAGCTTCTTTCCTGTGGATAGCACGTACATTGGGAACCCAAAGCCGTACATTG
GGAACCGGAACCCGTACATTGGGAACCCAAAGCCGTACATTGGGAACCGGTCACACATGTAAGTGACTGA
TATAAAAGAGAAAAAAGGCGATTTTTCCGCCTAAAACTCTTTAAAACTTATTAAAACTCTTAAAACCCGC
CTGGCCTGTGCATAACTGTCTGGCCAGCGCACAGCCGAACAGCTGCAAAAAGCGCCCACATCAAGGCTCC
GAGTGCGCGGAACCCCTATTTGTTTATTTTTCTAAATACATTCAAATATGTATCCGCTCATGAGACAATA
ACCCTGATAAATGCTTCAATAATATTGAAAAAGGAAGAGTATGGCTAAAATGAGAATATCACCGGAATTG
AAAAAACTGATCGAAAAATACCGCTGCGTAAAAGATACGGAAGGAATGTCTCCTGCTAAGGTATATAAGC
TGGTGGGAGAAAATGAAAACCTATATTTAAAAATGACGGACAGCCGGTATAAAGGGACCACCTATGATGT
GGAACGGGAAAAGGACATGATGCTATGGCTGGAAGGAAAGCTGCCTGTTCCAAAGGTCCTGCACTTTGAA
CGGCATGATGGCTGGAGCAATCTGCTCATGAGTGAGGCCGATGGCGTCCTTTGCTCGGAAGAGTATGAAG
ATGAACAAAGCCCTGAAAAGATTATCGAGCTGTATGCGGAGTGCATCAGGCTCTTTCACTCCATCGACAT
ATCGGATTGTCCCTATACGAATAGCTTAGACAGCCGCTTAGCCGAATTGGATTACTTACTGAATAACGAT
CTGGCCGATGTGGATTGCGAAAACTGGGAAGAGGACACTCCATTTAAAGATCCGCGCGAGCTGTATGATT
TTTTAAAGACGGAAAAGCCCGAAGAGGAACTTGTCTTTTCCCACGGCGACCTGGGAGACAGCAACATCTT
TGTGAAAGATGGCAAAGTAAGTGGCTTTATTGATCTTGGGAGAAGCGGCAGGGCGGACAAGTGGTATGAC
ATTGCCTTCTGCGTCCGGTCGCTCAGGGAGGATATCGGGGAAGAACAGTATGTCGAGCTATTTTTTGACT
TACTGGGGATCAAGCCTGATTGGGAGAAAATAAAATATTATATTTTACTGGATGAATTGTTTTAGCTGTC
AGACCAAGTTTACTCATATATACTTTAGATTGATTTAAAACTTCATTTTTAATTTAAAAGGATCTAGGTG
AAGATCCTTTTTGATAATCTCATGACCAAAATCCCTTAACGTGAGTTTTCGTTCCACTGAGCGTCAGACC
CCGTAGAAAAGATCAAAGGATCTTCTTGAGATCCTTTTTTTCTGCGCGTAATCTGCTGCTTGCAAACAAA
AAAACCACCGCTACCAGCGGTGGTTTGTTTGCCGGATCAAGAGCTACCAACTCTTTTTCCGAAGGTAACT
GGCTTCAGCAGAGCGCAGATACCAAATACTGTTCTTCTAGTGTAGCCGTAGTTAGGCCACCACTTCAAGA
ACTCTGTAGCACCGCCTACATACCTCGCTCTGCTAATCCTGTTACCAGTGGCTGCTGCCAGTGGCGATAA
GTCGTGTCTTACCGGGTTGGACTCAAGACGATAGTTACCGGATAAGGCGCAGCGGTCGGGCTGAACGGGG
GGTTCGTGCACACAGCCCAGCTTGGAGCGAACGACCTACACCGAACTGAGATACCTACAGCGTGAGCTAT
GAGAAAGCGCCACGCTTCCCGAAGGGAGAAAGGCGGACAGGTATCCGGTAAGCGGCAGGGTCGGAACAGG
AGAGCGCACGAGGGAGCTTCCAGGGGGAAACGCCTGGTATCTTTATAGTCCTGTCGGGTTTCGCCACCTC
TGACTTGAGCGTCGATTTTTGTGATGCTCGTCAGGGGGGCGGAGCCTATGGAAAAACGCCAGCAACGCGG
CCTTTTTACGGTTCCTGCTCGGATCTGTTGGACCGGACAGTAGTCATGGTTGATGGGCTGCCTGTATCGA
GTGGTGATTTTGTGCCGAGCTGCCGGTCGGGGAGCTGTTGGCTGGCTGGTGGCAGGATATATTGTGGTGT
AAACAAATTGACGCTTAGACAACTTAATAACACATTGCGGACGTTTTTAATGTACTGGGGTT
